Addgene plasmid #152101: pGBW-m4133312
Purpose: Mammalian expression plasmid for SARS-CoV-2 2'-O-ribose methyltransferase
Depositing lab: Ginkgo Bioworks & Benjie Chen. Depositing organization: Ginkgo Bioworks.
Backbone
  Vector backbone: pTwist_CMV_Puro_6
  Backbone size w/o insert (bp): 6080
  Vector type: Mammalian Expression
  Selectable markers: Puromycin
Growth in bacteria
  Bacterial resistance: Ampicillin, 100 μg/mL
  Growth temperature: 37°C
  Growth strain: DH5alpha
  Copy number: High Copy
Gene/Insert
  Gene/Insert name: SARS-CoV-2 2'-O-ribose methyltransferase
  Species: Severe acute respiratory syndrome coronavirus 2
  Insert size (bp): 887
  Mutation: wt
  Entrez Gene: ORF1ab (a.k.a. GU280_gp01)
  Promoter: CMV
  Tag / fusion protein: Cleavable TEV;V5 (C terminal on backbone)
  Cloning method: Unknown
Resource information
  A portion of this plasmid was derived from a plasmid made by: GinkgoBioworks
Depositor comments: NCBI reference sequence: YP_009725311.1
How to cite: pGBW-m4133312 was a gift from Ginkgo Bioworks & Benjie Chen (Addgene plasmid # 152101 ; http://n2t.net/addgene:152101 ; RRID:Addgene_152101)
