[The description below was written by a language model from this plasmid's Addgene catalogue record and pLannotate feature annotations shown in this document.]
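Description:
pGBW-m4133312 is a mammalian expression plasmid built on the pTwist_CMV_Puro_6 backbone that encodes the wild-type SARS-CoV-2 2'-O-ribose methyltransferase, one of the mature products processed from the ORF1ab replicase polyprotein. It is propagated in E. coli as a high-copy plasmid through a ColE1/pUC-type origin and selected with ampicillin via a full-length β-lactamase gene. The full sequence is 7,042 nt, consistent with a backbone of about 6.1 kb plus an insert of roughly 0.9 kb.

The insert is driven by the human cytomegalovirus immediate-early enhancer and promoter. The annotation software detects the promoter only as fragments and as a truncated CMV variant, and it labels the coding region, which spans the numbering origin of the circular map, by homology to the replicase polyprotein of avian infectious bronchitis virus rather than by its SARS-CoV-2 identity. According to the catalogue entry, the backbone supplies a C-terminal V5 epitope tag preceded by a TEV protease cleavage site, allowing detection or capture of the protein and later removal of the tag. These elements are not individually annotated in the feature table.

An SV40 polyadenylation signal lies downstream of the insert, though it is annotated on the opposite strand. A separate cassette places puromycin N-acetyltransferase under the human ubiquitin C promoter with a synthetic poly(A) signal, permitting puromycin selection of transfected cells. β-globin insulator elements, together with T7 and rrnG transcription terminators, flank the units and help isolate them from read-through transcription. The plasmid is suited to transient or stably selected expression of this viral enzyme in mammalian cells.
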