Features (pLannotate 1.2.2; 19 found; start..end, strand, type, name):
   1011..1132    -  polyA_signal   SV40 poly(A) signal: SV40 polyadenylation signal
   1155..1224    -  CDS            large T antigen (fragment): large T antigen from SV40 (simian virus 40)
   1247..1293    +  terminator     T7 terminator: transcription terminator for bacteriophage T7 RNA polymerase
   1323..1459    +  terminator     rrnG terminator: transcription terminator from the E. coli ribosomal RNA rrnG operon (Albrechtsen et al., 1991)
   1504..1575    +  misc_feature   3' β-globin insulator: insulator downstream of the human β-globin locus (Farrell et al., 2002)
   1801..2389    -  rep_origin     ori: high-copy-number ColE1/pMB1/pBR322/pUC origin of replication
   2561..2625    -  CDS            bla(M) (fragment): β-lactamase lacking the signal sequence; bla(M); allows cytosolic expression of β-lactamase
   2889..4098    +  promoter       UbC promoter: human ubiquitin C promoter
   4102..4699    +  CDS            PuroR (fragment): puromycin N-acetyltransferase; pac from Streptomyces; confers resistance to puromycin
   4728..4776    +  polyA_signal   poly(A) signal: synthetic polyadenylation signal
   5042..5902    +  CDS            AmpR: β-lactamase; bla; confers resistance to ampicillin, carbenicillin, and related antibiotics
   5915..6051    +  terminator     rrnG terminator: transcription terminator from the E. coli ribosomal RNA rrnG operon (Albrechtsen et al., 1991)
   6196..6267    +  misc_feature   5' β-globin insulator: insulator upstream of the human β-globin locus (Farrell et al., 2002)
   6272..6318    -  terminator     T7 terminator: transcription terminator for bacteriophage T7 RNA polymerase
   6336..6384    -  polyA_signal   poly(A) signal: synthetic polyadenylation signal
   6465..6768    +  enhancer       CMV enhancer: human cytomegalovirus immediate early enhancer
   6841..6858    -  promoter       CMV promoter (fragment): human cytomegalovirus (CMV) immediate early promoter
   6921..6972    +  promoter       CMVd2 promoter: truncated human cytomegalovirus (CMV) immediate early promoter that yields moderately reduced expression relative to the full-length promoter
   6999..892     +  CDS            rep (fragment) (across the origin): R1AB_IBVK - Protein inferred from homology: Swiss-Prot protein existence level 3. NendoU is a Mn(2+)-dependent, uridylate-specific enzyme, which leaves 2'-3'-cyclic phosphates 5' to the cleaved bond. From Avian infectious bronchitis virus (strain KB8523) (IBV).
>Addgene plasmid #152101 | pGBW-m4133312 | depositor full sequence | sequence record 295113 | Full Sequence
CACCATGAGTCAAGCGTGGCAACCGGGTGTTGCTATGCCTAATCTTTACAAAATGCAAAGAATGCTATTA
GAAAAGTGTGACCTTCAAAATTATGGTGATAGTGCAACATTACCTAAAGGCATAATGATGAATGTCGCAA
AATATACTCAACTGTGTCAATATTTAAACACATTAACATTAGCTGTACCCTATAATATGAGAGTTATACA
TTTTGGTGCTGGTTCTGATAAAGGAGTTGCACCAGGTACAGCTGTTTTAAGACAGTGGTTGCCTACGGGT
ACGCTGCTTGTCGATTCAGATCTTAATGACTTTGTCTCTGATGCAGATTCAACTTTGATTGGTGATTGTG
CAACTGTACATACAGCTAATAAATGGGATCTCATTATTAGTGATATGTACGACCCTAAGACTAAAAATGT
TACAAAAGAAAATGACTCTAAAGAGGGTTTTTTCACTTACATTTGTGGGTTTATACAACAAAAGCTAGCT
CTTGGAGGTTCCGTGGCTATAAAGATAACAGAACATTCTTGGAATGCTGATCTTTATAAGCTCATGGGAC
ACTTCGCATGGTGGACAGCCTTTGTTACTAATGTGAATGCGTCATCATCTGAAGCATTTTTAATTGGATG
TAATTATCTTGGCAAACCACGCGAACAAATAGATGGTTATGTCATGCATGCAAATTACATATTTTGGAGG
AATACAAATCCAATTCAGTTGTCTTCCTATTCTTTATTTGACATGAGTAAATTTCCCCTTAAATTAAGGG
GTACTGCTGTTATGTCTTTAAAAGAAGGTCAAATCAATGATATGATTTTATCTCTTCTTAGTAAAGGTAG
ACTTATAATTAGAGAAAACAACAGAGTTGTTATTTCTAGTGATGTTCTTGTTAACGAAAACCTTTACTTT
CAGTCGGGGAAACCTATACCCAATCCACTTCTCGGCTTAGATTCTACCTAAGCTAGCTTGACTGACTGAG
ATACAGCGTACCTTCAGCTCACAGACATGATAAGATACATTGATGAGTTTGGACAAACCACAACTAGAAT
GCAGTGAAAAAAATGCTTTATTTGTGAAATTTGTGATGCTATTGCTTTATTTGTAACCATTATAAGCTGC
AATAAACAAGTTAACAACAACAATTGCATTCATTTTATGTTTCAGGTTCAGGGGGAGGTGTGGGAGGTTT
TTTAAAGCAAGTAAAACCTCTACAAATGTGGTATTGGCCCATCTCTATCGGTATCGTAGCATAACCCCTT
GGGGCCTCTAAACGGGTCTTGAGGGGTTTTTTGTGCCCCTCGGGCCGGATTGCTATCTACCGGCATTGGC
GCAGAAAAAAATGCCTGATGCGACGCTGCGCGTCTTATACTCCCACATATGCCAGATTCAGCAACGGATA
CGGCTTCCCCAACTTGCCCACTTCCATACGTGTCCTCCTTACCAGAAATTTATCCTTAAGGTCGTCAGCT
ATCCTGCAGGCGATCTCTCGATTTCGATCAAGACATTCCTTTAATGGTCTTTTCTGGACACCACTAGGGG
TCAGAAGTAGTTCATCAAACTTTCTTCCCTCCCTAATCTCATTGGTTACCTTGGGCTATCGAAACTTAAT
TAACCAGTCAAGTCAGCTACTTGGCGAGATCGACTTGTCTGGGTTTCGACTACGCTCAGAATTGCGTCAG
TCAAGTTCGATCTGGTCCTTGCTATTGCACCCGTTCTCCGATTACGAGTTTCATTTAAATCATGTGAGCA
AAAGGCCAGCAAAAGGCCAGGAACCGTAAAAAGGCCGCGTTGCTGGCGTTTTTCCATAGGCTCCGCCCCC
CTGACGAGCATCACAAAAATCGACGCTCAAGTCAGAGGTGGCGAAACCCGACAGGACTATAAAGATACCA
GGCGTTTCCCCCTGGAAGCTCCCTCGTGCGCTCTCCTGTTCCGACCCTGCCGCTTACCGGATACCTGTCC
GCCTTTCTCCCTTCGGGAAGCGTGGCGCTTTCTCATAGCTCACGCTGTAGGTATCTCAGTTCGGTGTAGG
TCGTTCGCTCCAAGCTGGGCTGTGTGCACGAACCCCCCGTTCAGCCCGACCGCTGCGCCTTATCCGGTAA
CTATCGTCTTGAGTCCAACCCGGTAAGACACGACTTATCGCCACTGGCAGCAGCCACTGGTAACAGGATT
AGCAGAGCGAGGTATGTAGGCGGTGCTACAGAGTTCTTGAAGTGGTGGCCTAACTACGGCTACACTAGAA
GAACAGTATTTGGTATCTGCGCTCTGCTGAAGCCAGTTACCTTCGGAAAAAGAGTTGGTAGCTCTTGATC
CGGCAAACAAACCACCGCTGGTAGCGGTGGTTTTTTTGTTTGCAAGCAGCAGATTACGCGCAGAAAAAAA
GGATCTCAAGAAGATCCTTTGATCTTTTCTACGGGGTCTGACGCTCAGTGGAACGAAAACTCACGTTAAG
GGATTTTGGTCATGAGATTATCAAAAAGGATCTTCACCTAGATCCTTTTAAATTAAAAATGAAGTTTTAA
ATCAATCTAAAGTATATATGAGTAAACTTGGTCTGACAGTTACCAATGCTTAATCAGTGAGGCACCTATC
TCAGCGATCTGTCTATTTCGTTCATCCATAGTTGCATTTAAATTTCCGAACTCTCCAAGGCCCTCGTCGG
AAAATCTTCAAACCTTTCGTCCGATCCATCTTGCAGGCTACCTCTCGAACGAACTATCGCAAGTCTCTTG
GCCGGCCTTGCGCCTTGGCTATTGCTTGGCAGCGCCTATCGCCAGGTATTACTCCAATCCCGAATATCCG
AGATCGGGATCACCCGAGAGAAGTTCAACCTACATCCTCAATCCCGATCTATCCGAGATCCGAGGAATAT
CGAAATCGGGGCGCGCCTGGCCTCCGCGCCGGGTTTTGGCGCCTCCCGCGGGCGCCCCCCTCGTCACGGC
GAGCGCTGCCACGTCAGACGAAGGGCGCAGGAGCGTCCTGATCCTTCCGCCCGGACGCTCAGGACAGCGG
CCCGCTGCTCATAAGACTCGGCCTTAGAACCCCAGTATCAGCAGAAGGACATTTTAGGACGGGACTTGGG
TGACTCTAGGGCACTGGTTTTCTTTCCAGAGAGCGGAACAGGCGAGGAAAAGTAGTCCCTTCTCGGCGAT
TCTGCGGAGGGATCTCCGTGGGGCGGTGAACGCCGATGATTATATAAGGACGCGCCGGGTGTGGCACAGC
TAGTTCCGTCGCAGCCGGGATTTGGGTCGCGGTTCTTGTTTGTGGATCGCTGTGATCGTCACTTGGTGAG
TAGCGGGCTGCTGGGCTGGCCGGGGCTTTCGTGGCCGCCGGGCCGCTCGGTGGGACGGAAGCGTGTGGAG
AGACCGCCAAGGGCTGTAGTCTGGGTCCGCGAGCAAGGTTGCCCTGAACTGGGGGTTGGGGGGAGCGCAG
CAAAATGGCGGCTGTTCCCGAGTCTTGAATGGAAGACGCTTGTGAGGCGGGCTGTGAGGTCGTTGAAACA
AGGTGGGGGGCATGGTGGGCGGCAAGAACCCAAGGTCTTGAGCCCTTCGCTAATGCGGGAAAGCTCTTAT
TCGGGTGAGATGGGCTGGGCACCATCTGGGGACCCTGACGTGAAGTTTGTCACTGACTGGAGAACTCGGT
TTGTCGTCTGTTGCGGGGGCGGCAGTTATGGCGGTGCCGTTGGGCAGTGCACCCGTACCTTTGGGAGCGC
GCGCCCTCGTCGTGTCGTGACGTCACCCGTTCTGTTGGCTTATAATGCAGGGTGGGGCCACCTGCCGGTA
GGTGTGCGGTAGGCTTTTCTCCGTCGCAGGACGCAGGGTTCGGGCCTAGGGTAGGCTCTCCTGAATCGAC
AGGCGCCGGACCTCTGGTGAGGGGAGGGATAAGTGAGGCGTCAGTTTCTTTGGTCGGTTTTATGTACCTA
TCTTCTTAAGTAGCTGAAGCTCCGGTTTTGAACTATGCGCTCGGGGTTGGCGAGTGTGTTTTGTGAAGTT
TTTTAGGCACCTTTTGAAATGTAATCATTTGGGTCAATATGTAATTTTCAGTGTTAGACTTGTAAATTGT
CCGCTAAATTCTGGCCGTTTTTGGCTTTTTTGTTAGACAACATGACCGAGTACAAGCCCACGGTGCGCCT
CGCCACCCGCGACGACGTCCCCAGGGCCGTACGCACCCTCGCCGCCGCGTTCGCCGACTACCCCGCCACG
CGCCACACCGTCGATCCGGACCGCCACATCGAGCGGGTCACCGAGCTGCAAGAACTCTTCCTCACGCGCG
TCGGGCTCGACATCGGCAAGGTGTGGGTCGCGGACGACGGCGCCGCGGTGGCGGTCTGGACCACGCCGGA
GAGCGTCGAAGCGGGGGCGGTGTTCGCCGAGATCGGCCCGCGCATGGCCGAGTTGAGCGGTTCCCGGCTG
GCCGCGCAGCAACAGATGGAGGGCCTCCTGGCGCCGCACCGGCCCAAGGAGCCCGCGTGGTTCCTGGCCA
CCGTCGGCGTCTCGCCCGACCACCAGGGCAAGGGTCTGGGCAGCGCCGTCGTGCTCCCCGGAGTGGAGGC
CGCCGAGCGCGCCGGGGTGCCCGCCTTCCTGGAGACCTCCGCGCCCCGCAACCTCCCCTTCTACGAGCGG
CTCGGCTTCACCGTCACCGCCGACGTCGAGGTGCCCGAAGGACCGCGCACCTGGTGCATGACCCGCAAGC
CCGGTGCCTAGGCTAGTATGTAAGCCTAGTCTTAGATAATAAAATCGCTATCCATCGAAGATGGATGTGT
GTTGGTTTTTTGTGTGTGTAACGCTAGGCGCGCCTGGTGTACCGAGAACGATCCTCTCAGTGCGAGTCTC
GACGATCCATATCGTTGCTTGGCAGTCAGCCAGTCGGAATCCAGCTTGGGACCCAGGAAGTCCAATCGTC
AGATATTGTACTCAAGCCTGGTCACGGCAGCGTACCGATCTGTTTAAACCTAGATATTGATAGTCTGATC
GGTCAACGTATAATCGAGTCCTAGCTTTTGCAAACATCTATCAAGAGACAGGATCAGCAGGAGGCTTTCG
CATGAGTATTCAACATTTCCGTGTCGCCCTTATTCCCTTTTTTGCGGCATTTTGCCTTCCTGTTTTTGCT
CACCCAGAAACGCTGGTGAAAGTAAAAGATGCTGAAGATCAGTTGGGTGCGCGAGTGGGTTACATCGAAC
TGGATCTCAACAGCGGTAAGATCCTTGAGAGTTTTCGCCCCGAAGAACGCTTTCCAATGATGAGCACTTT
TAAAGTTCTGCTATGTGGCGCGGTATTATCCCGTATTGACGCCGGGCAAGAGCAACTCGGTCGCCGCATA
CACTATTCTCAGAATGACTTGGTTGAGTATTCACCAGTCACAGAAAAGCATCTTACGGATGGCATGACAG
TAAGAGAATTATGCAGTGCTGCCATAACCATGAGTGATAACACTGCGGCCAACTTACTTCTGACAACGAT
TGGAGGACCGAAGGAGCTAACCGCTTTTTTGCACAACATGGGGGATCATGTAACTCGCCTTGATCGTTGG
GAACCGGAGCTGAATGAAGCCATACCAAACGACGAGCGTGACACCACGATGCCTGTAGCAATGGCAACAA
CCTTGCGTAAACTATTAACTGGCGAACTACTTACTCTAGCTTCCCGGCAACAGTTGATAGACTGGATGGA
GGCGGATAAAGTTGCAGGACCACTTCTGCGCTCGGCCCTTCCGGCTGGCTGGTTTATTGCTGATAAATCT
GGAGCCGGTGAGCGTGGGTCTCGCGGTATCATTGCAGCACTGGGGCCAGATGGTAAGCCCTCCCGTATCG
TAGTTATCTACACGACGGGGAGTCAGGCAACTATGGATGAACGAAATAGACAGATCGCTGAGATAGGTGC
CTCACTGATTAAGCATTGGTAACCGATTCTAGGTGCATTGGCGCAGAAAAAAATGCCTGATGCGACGCTG
CGCGTCTTATACTCCCACATATGCCAGATTCAGCAACGGATACGGCTTCCCCAACTTGCCCACTTCCATA
CGTGTCCTCCTTACCAGAAATTTATCCTTAAGATCGTTTAAACTCGACTCTGGCTCTATCGAATCTCCGT
CGTTTCGAGCTTACGCGAACAGCCGTGGCGCTCATTTGCTCGTCGGGCATCGAATCTCGTCAGCTATCGT
CAGCTTACCTTTTTGGCAGCGATCGCGGCTCCCGACATCTTGGACCATTAGCTCCACAGGTATCTTCTTC
CCTCTAGTGGTCATAACAGCAGCTTCAGCTACCTCTCAATTCAAAAAACCCCTCAAGACCCGTTTAGAGG
CCCCAAGGGGTTATGCTATCAATCGTTGCGTTACACACACAAAAAACCAACACACATCCATCTTCGATGG
ATAGCGATTTTATTATCTAACTGCTGATCGAGTGTAGCCAGATCTAGTAATCAATTACGGGGTCATTAGT
TCATAGCCCATATATGGAGTTCCGCGTTACATAACTTACGGTAAATGGCCCGCCTGGCTGACCGCCCAAC
GACCCCCGCCCATTGACGTCAATAATGACGTATGTTCCCATAGTAACGCCAATAGGGACTTTCCATTGAC
GTCAATGGGTGGAGTATTTACGGTAAACTGCCCACTTGGCAGTACATCAAGTGTATCATATGCCAAGTAC
GCCCCCTATTGACGTCAATGACGGTAAATGGCCCGCCTGGCATTATGCCCAGTACATGACCTTATGGGAC
TTTCCTACTTGGCAGTACATCTACGTATTAGTCATCGCTATTACCATGCTGATGCGGTTTTGGCAGTACA
TCAATGGGCGTGGATAGCGGTTTGACTCACGGGGATTTCCAAGTCTCCACCCCATTGACGTCAATGGGAG
TTTGTTTTGGCACCAAAATCAACGGGACTTTCCAAAATGTCGTAACAACTCCGCCCCATTGACGCAAATG
GGCGGTAGGCGTGTACGGTGGGAGGTCTATATAAGCAGAGCTGGTTTAGTGAACCGTCAGATCAGATCTT
TGTCGATCCTACCATCCACTCGACACACCCGCCAGCGGCCGC
